>Addgene plasmid #32643 | pSADdeltaG-GFP-mCherry | addgene partial sequence | sequence record 38643 | CMV-F 5'-CGCAAATGGGCGGTAGGCGTG-3'
ACCCACTGCTTACTGGCTTATCGAAATTAATACGACTCACTATAGGGAGACCCAAGCTGGCTAGCGTTTA
AACGGGCCCTCTAGACTCGAGCGGCCGCCAGTGTGATGGATATCTGCAGAATTCGCCCTTTTAAGCGTCT
GATGAGTCCGTGAGGACGAAACCCGGAGTCCCGGGTCACGCTTAACAACCAGATCAAAGAAAAAACAGAC
ATTGTCAATTGCAAAGCAAAAATGTAACACCCCTACAATGGATGCCGACAAGATTGTATTCAAAGTCAAT
AATCAGGTGGTCTCTTTGAAGCCTGAGATTATCGTGGATCAATATGAGTACAAGTACCCTGCCATCAAAG
ATTTGAAAAAGCCCTGTATAACCCTAGGAAAGGCTCCCGATTTAAATAAAGCATACAAGTCAGTTTTGTC
AGGCATGAGCGCCGCCAAACTTAATCCTGACGATGTATGTTCCTATTTGGCAGCGGCAATGCAGTTTTTT
GAGGGGACATGTCCGGAAGACTGGACCAGCTATGGAATTGTGATTGCACGAAAAGGAGATAAGATCACCC
CAGGTTCTCTGGTGGAGATAAAACGTACTGATGTAGAAGGGAATTGGGCTCTGACAGGAGGCATGGAACT
GACAAGAGACCCCACTGTCCCTGAGCATGCGTCCTTAGTCGGTCTTCTCTTGAGTCTGTATAGGTTGAGC
AAAATATCCGGGCAAAACACTGGTAACTATAAGACAAACATTGCAGACAGGATAGAGCAGATTTTTGAGA
CAGCCCCTTTTGTTAAAATCGTGGAACACCATACTCTAATGACAACTCACAAA
