>Addgene plasmid #32643 | pSADdeltaG-GFP-mCherry | addgene partial sequence | sequence record 38644 | mCherry-F 5'-ccccgtaatgcagaagaaga-3'
GGATGTACCCCGAGGACGGCGCCCTGAAGGGCGAGATCAAGCAGAGGCTGAAGCTGAAGGACGGCGGCCA
CTACGACGCTGAGGTCAAGACCACCTACAAGGCCAAGAAGCCCGTGCAGCTGCCCGGCGCCTACAACGTC
AACATCAAGTTGGACATCACCTCCCACAACGAGGACTACACCATCGTGGAACAGTACGAACGCGCCGAGG
GCCGCCACTCCACCGGCGGCATGGACGAGCTGTACAAGTAAGCGGCCGACCCGCTAGCTTTTCAGTCGAG
AAAAAAACATTAGATCAGAAGAACAACTGGCAACACTTCTCAACCTGAGACTTACTTCAAGATGCTCGAT
CCTGGAGAGGTCTATGATGACCCTATTGACCCAATCGAGTTAGAGGCTGAACCCAGAGGAACCCCCATTG
TCCCCAACATCTTGAGGAACTCTGACTACAATCTCAACTCTCCTTTGATAGAAGATCCTGCTAGACTAAT
GTTAGAATGGTTAAAAACAGGGAATAGACCTTATCGGATGACTCTAACAGACAATTGCTCCAGGTCTTTC
AGAGTTTTGAAAGATTATTTCAAGAAGGTAGATTTGGGTTCTCTCAAGGTGGGCGGAATGGCTGCACAGT
CAATGATTTCTCTCTGGTTATATGGTGCCCACTCTGAATCCAACAGGAGCCGGAGATGTATAACAGACTT
GGCCCATTTCTATTCCAAGTCGTCCCCCATAGAGAAGCTGTTGAATCTCACGCTAGGAAATAGAGGGCTG
AGAATCCCCCCAGAGGGAGTGTTAAGTTGCCTTGAGAGGGTTGATTATGATAATGCATTTGGAAGGTATC
TTGCCAACACGTATTCCTCTTACTTGTTCTTCCATGTAATCACCTTATACATGAACGCC
