>Addgene plasmid #32643 | pSADdeltaG-GFP-mCherry | addgene partial sequence | sequence record 38951 | mCherry-R 5'-TTGGTCACCTTCAGCTTGG-3'
GAAGCGCATGAACTCCTTGATGATGGCCATGTTATCCTCCTCGCCCTTGCTCACCATGGTGGCGACTAGT
GGAGGGGTGTTCGTTTTTTCTCATGCTGCAGTTACTTGTACAGCTCGTCCATGCCGAGAGTGATCCCGGC
GGCGGTCACGAACTCCAGCAGGACCATGTGATCGCGCTTCTCGTTGGGGTCTTTGCTCAGGGCGGACTGG
GTGCTCAGGTAGTGGTTGTCGGGCAGCAGCACGGGGCCGTCGCCGATGGGGGTGTTCTGCTGGTAGTGGT
CGGCGAGCTGCACGCTGCCGTCCTCGATGTTGTGGCGGGTCTTGAAGTTCACCTTGATGCCGTTCTTCTG
CTTGTCGGCGGTGATATAGACCTTGTGGCTGTTGTAGTTGTACTCCAGCTTGTGCCCCAGGATGTTGCCG
TCCTCCTTGAAGTCGATGCCCTTCAGCTCGATGCGGTTCACCAGGGTGTCGCCCTCGAACTTCACCTC
