[The description below was written by a language model from this plasmid's Addgene catalogue record.]
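Description:
pSADdeltaG-GFP-mCherry is a rabies virus genome plasmid built on the pSADdeltaG backbone (about 15.4 kb without inserts), which the depositor notes describe as a pcDNA-type mammalian expression vector carrying cDNA of the SAD rabies strain genome with the glycoprotein (G) gene deleted. It is propagated in E. coli as a high-copy plasmid under ampicillin selection, and the record also lists a neomycin marker allowing G418 selection in mammalian cells. A CMV promoter is recorded as the promoter for the insert. Together with the use of CMV forward and BGH reverse sequencing primers, this fits a pcDNA-style arrangement in which CMV drives transcription of the viral cDNA in transfected cells. No feature table is provided, so the positions of the viral genes and other elements cannot be confirmed from the record.

The payload consists of two fluorescent reporters, GFP and mCherry, each about 700 bp. Rather than being fused or linked by an IRES or 2A peptide, they are expressed as separate viral transcription units. A rabies transcription stop signal and a new start signal, followed by the mCherry open reading frame, were inserted between the GFP stop codon and the original transcription stop signal of the GFP unit. The viral polymerase therefore terminates the GFP mRNA, reinitiates, and produces an independent mCherry mRNA. This partial cDNA was then ligated into the GFP-only parent plasmid.

The construct serves as the template for recovering G-deleted rabies virus that expresses two transgenes. It demonstrates a design for vectors used to label, monitor and manipulate defined neural circuits. Because the genome lacks G, the recovered virus depends on glycoprotein supplied in trans to spread between cells.
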