Addgene plasmid #32643: pSADdeltaG-GFP-mCherry
Depositing lab: Edward Callaway. Depositing organization: Salk Institute for Biological Studies. Publication: New rabies virus variants for monitoring and manipulating activity and gene expression in defined neural circuits. Osakada F, Mori T, Cetin AH, Marshel JH, Virgen B, Callaway EM. Neuron. 2011 Aug 25;71(4):617-31. 10.1016/j.neuron.2011.07.005 PubMed 21867879.
Backbone
  Vector backbone: pSADdeltaG
  Backbone manufacturer: Addgene plasmid 32634
  Backbone size w/o insert (bp): 15428
  Vector type: Mammalian Expression ; Rabies virus
  Selectable markers: Neomycin (select with G418)
Growth in bacteria
  Bacterial resistance: Ampicillin, 100 μg/mL
  Growth temperature: 37°C
  Growth strain: DH5alpha
  Copy number: High Copy
Gene/Insert 1
  Gene/Insert name: GFP
  Insert size (bp): 700
  Promoter: CMV
  Cloning method: Restriction Enzyme; 5′ cloning site NA (unknown if destroyed); 3′ cloning site NA (unknown if destroyed)
  Sequencing primers: 5′ CMV-F; 3′ BGH-rev
Gene/Insert 2
  Gene/Insert name: mCherry
  Insert size (bp): 700
  Cloning method: Restriction Enzyme; 5′ cloning site NA (unknown if destroyed); 3′ cloning site NA (unknown if destroyed)
  Sequencing primers: 5′ CMV-F
Terms and licenses: Academic/Nonprofit Terms; Industry Terms: Not Available to Industry
Depositor comments: To generate rabies virus vectors which express two genes in different segments, we inserted the rabies transcription stop and start signals followed by mCherry ORF between the GFP stop codon and the original transcription stop signal of GFP. 5’-TAActgcagCATGAAAAAAActAACACCCCTCCactagtcgccaccATG-3’ The underlined sequences represent the transcription stop and start signals and the stop codon of GFP and the start codon of mCherry are shown at the 5’ and 3’ ends, respectively. Then, the partial cDNA was ligated into pcDNA-SADdeltaG-GFP, resulting in pcDNASADdeltaG-GFP-mCherry.
How to cite: pSADdeltaG-GFP-mCherry was a gift from Edward Callaway (Addgene plasmid # 32643 ; http://n2t.net/addgene:32643 ; RRID:Addgene_32643)
